Addgene plasmid #188996: pET22b-T5-chi28TAG31TAG
Purpose: Express chimadanin with TAG at 28 and 31 position
Depositing lab: Han Xiao. Depositing organization: Rice University. Publication: Unleashing the potential of noncanonical amino acid biosynthesis to create cells with precision tyrosine sulfation. Chen Y, Jin S, Zhang M, Hu Y, Wu KL, Chung A, Wang S, Tian Z, Wang Y, Wolynes PG, Xiao H. Nat Commun. 2022 Sep 16;13(1):5434. doi: 10.1038/s41467-022-33111-4. PubMed 36114189.
Backbone
  Vector backbone: pET
  Backbone size w/o insert (bp): 5608
  Total vector size (bp): 5842
  Vector type: Bacterial Expression
Growth in bacteria
  Bacterial resistance: Ampicillin, 100 μg/mL
  Growth temperature: 37°C
  Growth strain: DH5alpha
  Copy number: High Copy
Gene/Insert
  Gene/Insert name: Chimadanin with TAG at 28 and 31position
  Insert size (bp): 234
Terms and licenses: Academic/Nonprofit Terms; Industry Terms: Not Available to Industry
Depositor comments: Please visit https://www.biorxiv.org/content/10.1101/2022.03.25.485857v1 for bioRxiv preprint.
How to cite: pET22b-T5-chi28TAG31TAG was a gift from Han Xiao (Addgene plasmid # 188996 ; http://n2t.net/addgene:188996 ; RRID:Addgene_188996)
