[The description below was written by a language model from this plasmid's Addgene catalogue record and pLannotate feature annotations shown in this document.]
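Description:
pET22b-T5-chi28TAG31TAG is a bacterial expression plasmid of about 5.8 kb, built on a pET-type backbone, for producing chimadanin carrying amber (TAG) stop codons at positions 28 and 31. It is selected with ampicillin through the bla gene and its promoter, and it replicates from a ColE1/pMB1-family origin. The record lists it as high copy, although the annotation also shows the bom and rop elements inherited from pBR322. An f1 origin is present, along with two leftover fragments of the tetracycline resistance gene that flank the lacI cassette.

The expression region keeps the original T7 promoter and lac operator of the pET vector. Immediately downstream sits a bacteriophage T5 promoter with embedded and adjacent lac operators, which is recognised by the E. coli RNA polymerase. The plasmid-borne lacI gene supplies repressor, so expression should be inducible with IPTG and should not depend on a T7 polymerase-expressing host. The 234 bp chimadanin insert is not itself annotated. By position it lies between the T5/lac operator region and a short His-tag segment, which suggests a C-terminal histidine tag for purification, followed by the lambda t0 terminator. A second His segment, a short fragment annotated as a solubility tag and the T7 terminator lie further downstream and appear to be backbone remnants outside the T5 transcription unit.

The two in-frame TAG codons are intended for amber suppression, so full-length protein needs an orthogonal tRNA/synthetase pair, which this plasmid does not supply. The associated publication concerns noncanonical amino acid biosynthesis for site-specific tyrosine sulfation, which suggests these positions are meant to receive sulfotyrosine, although the record does not state this directly.
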