Features (pLannotate 1.2.2; 21 found; start..end, strand, type, name):
     12..440     +  rep_origin     f1 ori (sequence partly withheld): f1 bacteriophage origin of replication; arrow indicates direction of (+) strand synthesis
    493..597     +  promoter       AmpR promoter: bla
    598..1458    +  CDS            AmpR: β-lactamase; bla; confers resistance to ampicillin, carbenicillin, and related antibiotics
   1629..2217    +  rep_origin     ori: high-copy-number ColE1/pMB1/pBR322/pUC origin of replication
   2403..2542    -  misc_feature   bom: basis of mobility region from pBR322
   2644..2835    -  CDS            rop: Rop protein, which maintains plasmids at low copy number; rop
   2852..3232    +  CDS            YPB1_ECOLX: Protein predicted: Swiss-Prot protein existence level 4. From Escherichia coli.
   3304..3595    -  CDS            TcR (fragment): tetracycline efflux protein; tet; confers resistance to tetracycline
   3610..3631    -  protein_bind   CAP binding site: CAP binding activates transcription in the presence of cAMP. E. coli catabolite activator protein
   3644..4726    -  CDS            lacI: lac repressor; lacI; The lac repressor binds to the lac operator to inhibit transcription in E. coli. This inhibition can be relieved by adding lactose or isopropyl-β-D-thiogalactopyranoside (IPTG).
   4727..4804    -  promoter       lacI promoter: lacI
   4812..5091    -  CDS            TcR (fragment): tetracycline efflux protein; tet; confers resistance to tetracycline
   5113..5131    +  promoter       T7 promoter: promoter for bacteriophage T7 RNA polymerase
   5132..5156    +  protein_bind   lac operator: The lac repressor binds to the lac operator to inhibit transcription in E. coli. This inhibition can be relieved by adding lactose or isopropyl-β-D-thiogalactopyranoside (IPTG). lac repressor encoded by lacI
   5196..5240    +  promoter       T5 promoter: bacteriophage T5 promoter for E. coli RNA polymerase, with embedded lac operator
   5248..5264    +  protein_bind   lac operator: The lac repressor binds to the lac operator to inhibit transcription in E. coli. This inhibition can be relieved by adding lactose or isopropyl-β-D-thiogalactopyranoside (IPTG). lac repressor encoded by lacI
   5514..5531    +  CDS            9xHis (fragment): 9xHis affinity tag
   5556..5650    +  terminator     lambda t0 terminator: transcription terminator from phage lambda
   5682..5699    +  CDS            9xHis (fragment): 9xHis affinity tag
   5709..5758    +  CDS            SET1 (fragment): solubility-enhancement tag derived from T7 phage gene 10B
   5766..5813    +  terminator     T7 terminator: transcription terminator for bacteriophage T7 RNA polymerase
>Addgene plasmid #188996 | pET22b-T5-chi28TAG31TAG | addgene full sequence | sequence record 373178 | Addgene NGS Result
TGGCGAATGGG
[124 nt withheld, positions 12-135]
C
[91 nt withheld, positions 137-227]
A
[49 nt withheld, positions 229-277]
CCTTTGACGTTGGAGTCCACGTTCTTT
[37 nt withheld, positions 305-341]
ACCCTATCTCGGTCTATTCTTTTGATTTATAAGGGATTTTGCCGATTTCGGCCTATTGGTTAAAAAATGA
GCTGATTTAACAAAAATTTAACGCGAATTTTAACAAAATATTAACGCTTACAATTTAGGTGGCACTTTTC
GGGGAAATGTGCGCGGAACCCCTATTTGTTTATTTTTCTAAATACATTCAAATATGTATCCGCTCATGAG
ACAATAACCCTGATAAATGCTTCAATAATATTGAAAAAGGAAGAGTATGAGTATTCAACATTTCCGTGTC
GCCCTTATTCCCTTTTTTGCGGCATTTTGCCTTCCTGTTTTTGCTCACCCAGAAACGCTGGTGAAAGTAA
AAGATGCTGAAGATCAGTTGGGTGCACGAGTGGGTTACATCGAACTGGATCTCAACAGCGGTAAGATCCT
TGAGAGTTTTCGCCCCGAAGAACGTTTTCCAATGATGAGCACTTTTAAAGTTCTGCTATGTGGCGCGGTA
TTATCCCGTATTGACGCCGGGCAAGAGCAACTCGGTCGCCGCATACACTATTCTCAGAATGACTTGGTTG
AGTACTCACCAGTCACAGAAAAGCATCTTACGGATGGCATGACAGTAAGAGAATTATGCAGTGCTGCCAT
AACCATGAGTGATAACACTGCGGCCAACTTACTTCTGACAACGATCGGAGGACCGAAGGAGCTAACCGCT
TTTTTGCACAACATGGGGGATCATGTAACTCGCCTTGATCGTTGGGAACCGGAGCTGAATGAAGCCATAC
CAAACGACGAGCGTGACACCACGATGCCTGCAGCAATGGCAACAACGTTGCGCAAACTATTAACTGGCGA
ACTACTTACTCTAGCTTCCCGGCAACAATTAATAGACTGGATGGAGGCGGATAAAGTTGCAGGACCACTT
CTGCGCTCGGCCCTTCCGGCTGGCTGGTTTATTGCTGATAAATCTGGAGCCGGTGAGCGTGGGTCTCGCG
GTATCATTGCAGCACTGGGGCCAGATGGTAAGCCCTCCCGTATCGTAGTTATCTACACGACGGGGAGTCA
GGCAACTATGGATGAACGAAATAGACAGATCGCTGAGATAGGTGCCTCACTGATTAAGCATTGGTAACTG
TCAGACCAAGTTTACTCATATATACTTTAGATTGATTTAAAACTTCATTTTTAATTTAAAAGGATCTAGG
TGAAGATCCTTTTTGATAATCTCATGACCAAAATCCCTTAACGTGAGTTTTCGTTCCACTGAGCGTCAGA
CCCCGTAGAAAAGATCAAAGGATCTTCTTGAGATCCTTTTTTTCTGCGCGTAATCTGCTGCTTGCAAACA
AAAAAACCACCGCTACCAGCGGTGGTTTGTTTGCCGGATCAAGAGCTACCAACTCTTTTTCCGAAGGTAA
CTGGCTTCAGCAGAGCGCAGATACCAAATACTGTCCTTCTAGTGTAGCCGTAGTTAGGCCACCACTTCAA
GAACTCTGTAGCACCGCCTACATACCTCGCTCTGCTAATCCTGTTACCAGTGGCTGCTGCCAGTGGCGAT
AAGTCGTGTCTTACCGGGTTGGACTCAAGACGATAGTTACCGGATAAGGCGCAGCGGTCGGGCTGAACGG
GGGGTTCGTGCACACAGCCCAGCTTGGAGCGAACGACCTACACCGAACTGAGATACCTACAGCGTGAGCT
ATGAGAAAGCGCCACGCTTCCCGAAGGGAGAAAGGCGGACAGGTATCCGGTAAGCGGCAGGGTCGGAACA
GGAGAGCGCACGAGGGAGCTTCCAGGGGGAAACGCCTGGTATCTTTATAGTCCTGTCGGGTTTCGCCACC
TCTGACTTGAGCGTCGATTTTTGTGATGCTCGTCAGGGGGGCGGAGCCTATGGAAAAACGCCAGCAACGC
GGCCTTTTTACGGTTCCTGGCCTTTTGCTGGCCTTTTGCTCACATGTTCTTTCCTGCGTTATCCCCTGAT
TCTGTGGATAACCGTATTACCGCCTTTGAGTGAGCTGATACCGCTCGCCGCAGCCGAACGACCGAGCGCA
GCGAGTCAGTGAGCGAGGAAGCGGAAGAGCGCCTGATGCGGTATTTTCTCCTTACGCATCTGTGCGGTAT
TTCACACCGCAATGGTGCACTCTCAGTACAATCTGCTCTGATGCCGCATAGTTAAGCCAGTATACACTCC
GCTATCGCTACGTGACTGGGTCATGGCTGCGCCCCGACACCCGCCAACACCCGCTGACGCGCCCTGACGG
GCTTGTCTGCTCCCGGCATCCGCTTACAGACAAGCTGTGACCGTCTCCGGGAGCTGCATGTGTCAGAGGT
TTTCACCGTCATCACCGAAACGCGCGAGGCAGCTGCGGTAAAGCTCATCAGCGTGGTCGTGAAGCGATTC
ACAGATGTCTGCCTGTTCATCCGCGTCCAGCTCGTTGAGTTTCTCCAGAAGCGTTAATGTCTGGCTTCTG
ATAAAGCGGGCCATGTTAAGGGCGGTTTTTTCCTGTTTGGTCACTGATGCCTCCGTGTAAGGGGGATTTC
TGTTCATGGGGGTAATGATACCGATGAAACGAGAGAGGATGCTCACGATACGGGTTACTGATGATGAACA
TGCCCGGTTACTGGAACGTTGTGAGGGTAAACAACTGGCGGTATGGATGCGGCGGGACCAGAGAAAAATC
ACTCAGGGTCAATGCCAGCGCTTCGTTAATACAGATGTAGGTGTTCCACAGGGTAGCCAGCAGCATCCTG
CGATGCAGATCCGGAACATAATGGTGCAGGGCGCTGACTTCCGCGTTTCCAGACTTTACGAAACACGGAA
ACCGAAGACCATTCATGTTGTTGCTCAGGTCGCAGACGTTTTGCAGCAGCAGTCGCTTCACGTTCGCTCG
CGTATCGGTGATTCATTCTGCTAACCAGTAAGGCAACCCCGCCAGCCTAGCCGGGTCCTCAACGACAGGA
GCACGATCATGCGCACCCGTGGGGCCGCCATGCCGGCGATAATGGCCTGCTTCTCGCCGAAACGTTTGGT
GGCGGGACCAGTGACGAAGGCTTGAGCGAGGGCGTGCAAGATTCCGAATACCGCAAGCGACAGGCCGATC
ATCGTCGCGCTCCAGCGAAAGCGGTCCTCGCCGAAAATGACCCAGAGCGCTGCCGGCACCTGTCCTACGA
GTTGCATGATAAAGAAGACAGTCATAAGTGCGGCGACGATAGTCATGCCCCGCGCCCACCGGAAGGAGCT
GACTGGGTTGAAGGCTCTCAAGGGCATCGGTCGAGATCCCGGTGCCTAATGAGTGAGCTAACTTACATTA
ATTGCGTTGCGCTCACTGCCCGCTTTCCAGTCGGGAAACCTGTCGTGCCAGCTGCATTAATGAATCGGCC
AACGCGCGGGGAGAGGCGGTTTGCGTATTGGGCGCCAGGGTGGTTTTTCTTTTCACCAGTGAGACGGGCA
ACAGCTGATTGCCCTTCACCGCCTGGCCCTGAGAGAGTTGCAGCAAGCGGTCCACGCTGGTTTGCCCCAG
CAGGCGAAAATCCTGTTTGATGGTGGTTAACGGCGGGATATAACATGAGCTGTCTTCGGTATCGTCGTAT
CCCACTACCGAGATATCCGCACCAACGCGCAGCCCGGACTCGGTAATGGCGCGCATTGCGCCCAGCGCCA
TCTGATCGTTGGCAACCAGCATCGCAGTGGGAACGATGCCCTCATTCAGCATTTGCATGGTTTGTTGAAA
ACCGGACATGGCACTCCAGTCGCCTTCCCGTTCCGCTATCGGCTGAATTTGATTGCGAGTGAGATATTTA
TGCCAGCCAGCCAGACGCAGACGCGCCGAGACAGAACTTAATGGGCCCGCTAACAGCGCGATTTGCTGGT
GACCCAATGCGACCAGATGCTCCACGCCCAGTCGCGTACCGTCTTCATGGGAGAAAATAATACTGTTGAT
GGGTGTCTGGTCAGAGACATCAAGAAATAACGCCGGAACATTAGTGCAGGCAGCTTCCACAGCAATGGCA
TCCTGGTCATCCAGCGGATAGTTAATGATCAGCCCACTGACGCGTTGCGCGAGAAGATTGTGCACCGCCG
CTTTACAGGCTTCGACGCCGCTTCGTTCTACCATCGACACCACCACGCTGGCACCCAGTTGATCGGCGCG
AGATTTAATCGCCGCGACAATTTGCGACGGCGCGTGCAGGGCCAGACTGGAGGTGGCAACGCCAATCAGC
AACGACTGTTTGCCCGCCAGTTGTTGTGCCACGCGGTTGGGAATGTAATTCAGCTCCGCCATCGCCGCTT
CCACTTTTTCCCGCGTTTTCGCAGAAACGTGGCTGGCCTGGTTCACCACGCGGGAAACGGTCTGATAAGA
GACACCGGCATACTCTGCGACATCGTATAACGTTACTGGTTTCACATTCACCACCCTGAATTGACTCTCT
TCCGGGCGCTATCATGCCATACCGCGAAAGGTTTTGCGCCATTCGATGGTGTCCGGGATCTCGACGCTCT
CCCTTATGCGACTCCTGCATTAGGAAGCAGCCCAGTAGTAGGTTGAGGCCGTTGAGCACCGCCGCCGCAA
GGAATGGTGCATGCAAGGAGATGGCGCCCAACAGTCCCCCGGCCACGGGGCCTGCCACCATACCCACGCC
GAAACAAGCGCTCATGAGCCCGAAGTGGCGAGCCCGATCTTCCCCATCGGTGATGTCGGCGATATAGGCG
CCAGCAACCGCACCTGTGGCGCCGGTGATGCCGGCCACGATGCGTCCGGCGTAGAGGATCGAGATCTCGA
TCCCGCGAAATTAATACGACTCACTATAGGGGAATTGTGAGCGGATAACAATTCCCCTCTAGAGTTTGAC
AGCATTATCATCGATCTCGAGAAATCATAAAAAATTTATTTGCTTTGTGAGCGGATAACAATTATAATAG
ATTCAATTGTGAGCGGATAACAATTTCACACAGAATTCATTAAAGAGGAGAAATTACATATGCAGCCTAA
GGAAAAAACAAAAGGTGTAGAGGTTGAAGGTAACCCTGCGACGCTCATTTCCGCCCGTCAGATGGACGTT
AGTTAGGACGAGTAGGAGGACAACGGCCCGGACGTAATTCCTGGGGAGCCAGCAAAACCTCGTGGCGGGC
CGAAAAATGGCGCTGCTTCCGGTAAATTCGATCAGATTCCTGACTTCAGTTCTGAATCTCATCACCACCA
CCACCACCACTAAAAGCTTAATTAGCTGAGCTTGGACTCCTGTTGATAGATCCAGTAATGACCTCAGAAC
TCCATCTGGATTTGTTCAGAACGCTCGGTTGCCGCCGGGCGTTTTTTATTGGTGAGAATCCAAGCTAGCT
TGGCGGCGGCCGCACTCGAGCACCACCACCACCACCACTGAGATCCGGCTGCTAACAAAGCCCGAAAGGA
AGCTGAGTTGGCTGCTGCCACCGCTGAGCAATAACTAGCATAACCCCTTGGGGCCTCTAAACGGGTCTTG
AGGGGTTTTTTGCTGAAAGGAGGAACTATATCCGGAT
